>Addgene plasmid #149646 | pBbdCas9S_P0026-sgRNAflaB | depositor full sequence | sequence record 292393 | pBbdCas9S_P0026-sgRNAflaB sequence 10955 bps
CCTGCACTAGATCCCCGGCAAGTTCATCCTTAGGGTTTCCATATCTCTTAAAAAGTCAATTTCTGCTTGA
TTAATTTCTTGTGGATTATTGTTTTTGCGGTTTTTCATTTTTTATCTCCTTGAGTATTGAATTTTTTCTT
ATATATAAATATATAGCAAAAACTATTTTTGCCAACTTTTTTACAAAAAATTTTTTATTAAAACACTTAG
GGCTTTGCTAAATTCTCTTTTAAAAGAACTTAGTAAAGCCCTATGGATTTAAGAACTGATTATACTTACG
TAGTAAAAATACTACAGATATTAATAGTATAGACCATATCAAAATCATAATCAATTTATATTTATCTAAA
ATTGTAGTCCATACAAAATACAAAAAAATTAGGTTTTTCTAAATTCTATTTTAAAAGAACTTAGTAACAC
CTAATCTCTAAATTACTTACAAAATTCTAAAATTAGATTTTTAGTTCTTCATATTTCTTTAAAAGTTTTT
TAAGAAAATCTTTTTGATTTTCAAAAATTTCATGCATCATAAAACTAGTAAATTTGGATTTTTTTTTGTA
AAAATCATAACTTTCTTGGGTTTTAAGTTGAAATCTTAATGGTTTTATTGGATTTTGCCTAGATTTTTTT
AACGCCGGACTTTCTTTATCTTTTATAAAATTATAAGAATTTTTAATACCATTTTCTATTAAATAATCTT
CTTTTATAAGCCCCTCTTGCAGTGCAGTTGCTAATCTTAAATACTTATACGCTTGAGTTTTTGCTACATC
AAAGTCTTTTATAAAATCAAGAAAAGTTTTATAACCATCAAATTTATAATATTGATTATCTTTTATTTCT
TTTAAAATTTTAATATTTTCCACCCTGTGGAATATTTCTTTTTTGAAATTGTCATTTAACTTTTCCTTTA
GTGTCTTGTAATAAGAAATTTTACTTTCATTAATCATTAAATTTTGTTCAACATAAGTATCTATCTTTTT
TGTTAAAACTTTAACAACACGTTTTTTTTCCATAAAAATTTTCCTTTATTTTTGCAACATTTTCCTTAAT
TGATATAATTGTTACTATTTTAGATTTTTTAATATCCACTTAAGAATTAATCCCTCACTAGAATATTTTT
TATTATAGAATTCATATACATGTTTTTCTAAATCTATAAATTTATCAACAATTGCTTTATTATAGGGTGT
ATCTATCTTTTCTTTTCTTAATAATCGTCTCATATTCTTTAAATAACAACAAACACTGCCGGTTTTAAAC
CTAAATTCTATGTAATATATTTTTGAAAAAGTATATACATTTTCAACCCCGTTTATTTCATACTTTACAA
AAACATTATTTATTGGTTTTCTATAACCATAGTAAATGCCTAAAAATTTGTCCCCGTCTTTCATAGGATA
TAGATAAAGTTTTTGAATCTCTGATTTATCTAATAATTTTTCAAAAAAAATTATACACCGCTTTTGTTTG
TTACTAACTACTCTATGCAATGCCTTTAATATTTTTGTGTGATATATATTTTTATCACCTTTTTTTTCTT
TCAGCAGGAAGATACTTTCTTTTGGAAATTTAATTTTTTGTTCATTTATTCTTGCAGCCTTAAGTCCGAT
TTTCATATTTAATCCTTATATAGCCTTTCTATTTAATTCTTTTAAACTCAATAAACTTTTTTGGTTTTTC
ATTAGTTCTAATAATTCGCAATAATATGTGCAAAACACTTTATTGTATTCTATTTTCTTTTGGTTATTCA
AATATTCTTTTATAATTGGCTTTAGAAGTTCAATATTTACTTCTTTTTTTAGTTGTTCAATAAGGATATT
GAAAATGTTTGTTTTTAAATCTTGATAATTTTGTTGAGAATTTTCTTTTTTTCTTTCAATTGACTTCTCT
AATTTACGCTTTATATTGTTTAAATCGCTATATTTATGACTTTCAATAATAAAATGAGGCTTAAATTTGT
AATTTTCGTATATTTTTTGGAAACTTGTTTCTAATTGTTTAGAATTATATTCATTTTTTTCAAATTCTTT
TTGAGTGTTGCATAGAATTTCCTTTAATTTTTCTTGTTTTTCTTTCATACAAGATTTAGTAAAATGTATA
TTTTTATTTTTTAGTAATTTAATTTCTATTATTTTTATGATTTTAAGTATTTTGATTATATTATCTTTAT
CAATATTTAAATTGAATAAAATTGTAAGAAAAATTGAAAGAATTTTTTTACATAAAAAGTTACATTTATT
GAAGTAATTTCTTACTTGATACTTTTCTATTTCATTAATCTTTCTTTCTTCTTTTATATTATTTTTATTA
TTTAAACACTCCTTTAAATCTACACTCCCATTTTTAGTAAATCTATCTTTAAGGCCCCTTGAAACTCTAT
TTTGAAATCTTAAATCTTTTTTTTCTTGAAAGTATTTATAGATTTTTTGGTAACATTCTTTTTTTGAAAA
ATTAAGTTGATAGTATATTTCGGTCCCCAAATTTACCCCTAAGTGTTTGTGATAATTAGTTGTGACTTTA
AATTCTTTTTCTAATTTGTAAAGGTAATTTTGCAGTGTTTTTAGTTTAACGGGTGTTTGACTATTTCTTT
TAAGGTTTTCATTAAAGTAATAGAGTATGTTTTTTTGTGTGTATTTCTTATATGTTTTATTTATGTACGC
TAGTGTTGAGATAAGAACTACTAATTTATACTGTAATTTATTGTAGCAAGTTGTGGTTTTACTGGTTTTG
TTTATATTAGATAAGTTTTCCATTTATAGCTCCTTGAATACCGGATTTTTTATCTATAAAGTATATATAT
CACAATTTTGATTTAAAAGTAAATTCTTTTTTTAAAAATACAAAAATTTTTTATAAATTATATAGACCAT
GATATTGTATTAATACTAATTGATTTTAATTTAAGGTTGAACTAAAATAAACATAGTTTTGTAGAAAATA
ATTTTTCATTATTTTGCTACTTGATATTGGATCGTAAAAATATTAGGGCTTTACAAAGTTCTTTTAAAAG
AGAATTTAGTAAAGCCCTAAGTCTTTTAATAAAAAATTTTTTGTAAAAAAGTTGGCAAAAATAGTTTTTG
CTATATATTTATATATAAGAAAAAATTCAATACTCAAGGAGATAAAAAATGGAAAACTTAAACAATAATC
CACAAAAAATTAATCAAATAAATAAGCAAACTAATTTTATTGGTTTTGAAAATTTTATAGAACTTGATAA
TCAAGTTAATCAAACTAAAGAAAAAAGTAAATTAAGTAAGATAGGTAAGAAATTACCCGGAATAAGCAGT
CAAGTCTAGTCTAGTGCGGCCGGAAACAGCTATGACATGATTACGAATTCGAGCTCTATTCTCCATTCTT
TTAAAATTATTATCCTTGTTTATTATAGTTTAAAATAAATTTAATTACAATTTGAAATTTGGTCGTTTGA
CTTTCCTTATATTGACAATCTAAGTATAATATTAAGGAAAATTTAAATTTCTGACTTGTTTTAGAGCTAG
AAATAGCAAGTTAAAATAAGGCTAGTCCGTTATCAACTTGAAAAAGTGGCACCGAGTCGGTGCTTTTTTT
GGCGCGCCAAATAATGCCCGTGTCCCTGTTGAATAGGGACACGGTTTTTTAACAATTTTTTTATTCCTAG
GCCTTAGTGGCCGGTACCCGGGGATCCTTATTACTGGCCGCTTTCTAGCCTGGATACTTGTCTGGCTAGT
TGCATTAGAGAGTCAGCTAGAGCCCTAGGGCTAGCTGTTTGTGTATTCGGAGCCAGTGTAGTTTTTCTTT
TTACTAACGATACGGGTAATAATTGATTGCCTTTTACAGCCTGACCTTGAGACAATTGCAAAAGTCTGTC
CACAGAGGTTTGACCTAATAATCTAAAATCTTGTTTGATAGTAGTAAGTGGAGGTATGTAGCAACTAGAA
TCTTCTGTATCATCATAACCCACAACTGAAATATCAGCCCCAACTCTAAGTCCACTTTCAGTAATAGCTC
GCATAGCTCCTAAAGCCATTTGATCATTAGCAACTAACATAGCAGTAGGGACAATGCCTTCATTTAACAT
TTGCATTGTTTGCTGAAATCCTGACATAGCAGACCAATCTCCTTCTCTTTCTGCTATTGGTTGTATTTGA
TTTCTTGTTAAATACTTGTGCCATCCTGCTAATCTCAATCTGGCACTTACTGAACTTAAGGGACCTGCAA
GTAGTGCAATTTGTTGATGGCCTAATGCAACAAGGTGTTCAACTCCTAACCTTGTTCCATCTTCGTGAGA
AAAAATTATAGAGTTTATTGGGGTTTGGTCCGACACATCCAAAAACAATGCTGGAACATTAGTACATGCT
GCTTCAACTGCAATCGCATCTTGGTCATCAAGAGGATAATTAATTATAAGTCCACTAACACGTTGAGCTA
ATAAATTATGTACTGCTGCCTTACAAGCCTCTACACCTGATCTCTCAACCATTGATACAACAACGCTTGC
ACCAAGTTGATCAGCTCTCGATTTAATTGCGGCTACAATTTGACTAGGCGCATGTAATGCAAGTGATGAT
GTGGCAACTCCAATTAAAAGTGATTGTTTCCCCGCAAGTTGCTGAGCAACGCGATTTGGTATATAATTCA
ACTCTGCCATAGCTGCTTCAACCTTCTCTCTTGTTTTTGCAGATACATGACTTGCTTGGTTCACAACTCT
CGAAACCGTTTGGTAGCTAACCCCGGCATATTCAGCAACATCATACAAAGTAACAGGTTTCATGGATCAT
TCCTCCATGATAAAATTTAAATTTCTGACTTTGGCAAATCCTTTTGCCTGTTAAAAAGAATAGCACAAAA
ATTAAAAAAAAAGAAACGCAAATAGCAATAGCATTAAAAATAATTATTATTATTTATTTCTTTGATTAAA
ATCAAAAGCCTTTAATGTATTTTCTTGATCTTTCATGCGCTTAACGGTAAAATCCAAGGTATTAAGTTCA
CCTTCCACTTTTCTCTCTCTATCTTCTCTAGAAAATCATAAAAAATTTATTTGCTTTGTGAGCGGATAAC
AATTATAATAGATTCAATTGTGAGCGGATAACAATTTCACACAGAATTCATTAAAGAGGAGAAATTACAT
ATGGATAAGAAATACTCAATAGGCTTAGCTATCGGCACAAATAGCGTCGGATGGGCGGTGATCACTGATG
AATATAAGGTTCCGTCTAAAAAGTTCAAGGTTCTGGGAAATACAGACCGCCACAGTATCAAAAAAAATCT
TATAGGGGCTCTTTTATTTGACAGTGGAGAGACAGCGGAAGCGACTCGTCTCAAACGGACAGCTCGTAGA
AGGTATACACGTCGGAAGAATCGTATTTGTTATCTACAGGAGATTTTTTCAAATGAGATGGCGAAAGTAG
ATGATAGTTTCTTTCATCGACTTGAAGAGTCTTTTTTGGTGGAAGAAGACAAGAAGCATGAACGTCATCC
TATTTTTGGAAATATAGTAGATGAAGTTGCTTATCATGAGAAATATCCAACTATCTATCATCTGCGAAAA
AAATTGGTAGATTCTACTGATAAAGCGGATTTGCGCTTAATCTATTTGGCCTTAGCGCATATGATTAAGT
TTCGTGGTCATTTTTTGATTGAGGGAGATTTAAATCCTGATAATAGTGATGTGGACAAACTATTTATCCA
GTTGGTACAAACCTACAATCAATTATTTGAAGAAAACCCTATTAACGCAAGTGGAGTAGATGCTAAAGCG
ATTCTTTCTGCACGATTGAGTAAATCAAGACGATTAGAAAATCTCATTGCTCAGCTCCCCGGTGAGAAGA
AAAATGGCTTATTTGGGAATCTCATTGCTTTGTCATTGGGTTTGACCCCTAATTTTAAATCAAATTTTGA
TTTGGCAGAAGATGCTAAATTACAGCTTTCAAAAGATACTTACGATGATGATTTAGATAATTTATTGGCG
CAAATTGGAGATCAATATGCTGATTTGTTTTTGGCAGCTAAGAATTTATCAGATGCTATTTTACTTTCAG
ATATCCTAAGAGTAAATACTGAAATAACTAAGGCTCCCCTATCAGCTTCAATGATTAAACGCTACGATGA
ACATCATCAAGACTTGACTCTTTTAAAAGCTTTAGTTCGACAACAACTTCCAGAAAAGTATAAAGAAATC
TTTTTTGATCAATCAAAAAACGGATATGCAGGTTATATTGATGGGGGAGCTAGCCAAGAAGAATTTTATA
AATTTATCAAACCAATTTTAGAAAAAATGGATGGTACTGAGGAATTATTGGTGAAACTAAATCGTGAAGA
TTTGCTGCGCAAGCAACGGACCTTTGACAACGGCTCTATTCCCCATCAAATTCACTTGGGTGAGCTGCAT
GCTATTTTGAGAAGACAAGAAGACTTTTATCCATTTTTAAAAGACAATCGTGAGAAGATTGAAAAAATCT
TGACTTTTCGAATTCCTTATTATGTTGGTCCATTGGCGCGTGGCAATAGTCGTTTTGCATGGATGACTCG
GAAGTCTGAAGAAACAATTACCCCATGGAATTTTGAAGAAGTTGTCGATAAAGGTGCTTCAGCTCAATCA
TTTATTGAACGCATGACAAACTTTGATAAAAATCTTCCAAATGAAAAAGTACTACCAAAACATAGTTTGC
TTTATGAGTATTTTACGGTTTATAACGAATTGACAAAGGTCAAATATGTTACTGAAGGAATGCGAAAACC
AGCATTTCTTTCAGGTGAACAGAAGAAAGCCATTGTTGATTTACTCTTCAAAACAAATCGAAAAGTAACC
GTTAAGCAATTAAAAGAAGATTATTTCAAAAAAATAGAATGTTTTGATAGTGTTGAAATTTCAGGAGTTG
AAGATAGATTTAATGCTTCATTAGGTACCTACCATGATTTGCTAAAAATTATTAAAGATAAAGATTTTTT
GGATAATGAAGAAAATGAAGATATCTTAGAGGATATTGTTTTAACATTGACCTTATTTGAAGATAGGGAG
ATGATTGAGGAAAGACTTAAAACATATGCTCACCTCTTTGATGATAAGGTGATGAAACAGCTTAAACGTC
GCCGTTATACTGGTTGGGGACGTTTGTCTCGAAAATTGATTAATGGTATTAGGGATAAGCAATCTGGCAA
AACAATATTAGATTTTTTGAAATCAGATGGTTTTGCCAATCGCAATTTTATGCAGCTGATCCATGATGAT
AGTTTGACATTTAAAGAAGACATTCAAAAAGCACAAGTGTCTGGACAAGGCGATAGTTTACATGAACATA
TTGCAAATTTAGCTGGTAGCCCTGCTATTAAAAAAGGTATTTTACAGACTGTAAAAGTTGTTGATGAATT
GGTCAAAGTAATGGGGCGGCATAAGCCAGAAAATATCGTTATTGAAATGGCACGTGAAAATCAGACAACT
CAAAAGGGCCAGAAAAATTCGCGAGAGCGTATGAAACGAATCGAAGAAGGTATCAAAGAATTAGGAAGTC
AGATTCTTAAAGAGCATCCTGTTGAAAATACTCAATTGCAAAATGAAAAGCTCTATCTCTATTATCTCCA
AAATGGAAGAGACATGTATGTGGACCAAGAATTAGATATTAATCGTTTAAGTGATTATGATGTCGATGCC
ATTGTTCCACAAAGTTTCCTTAAAGACGATTCAATAGACAATAAGGTCTTAACGCGTTCTGATAAAAATC
GTGGTAAATCGGATAACGTTCCAAGTGAAGAAGTAGTCAAAAAGATGAAAAACTATTGGAGACAACTTCT
AAACGCCAAGTTAATCACTCAACGTAAGTTTGATAATTTAACGAAAGCTGAACGTGGAGGTTTGAGTGAA
CTTGATAAAGCTGGTTTTATCAAACGCCAATTGGTTGAAACTCGCCAAATCACTAAGCATGTGGCACAAA
TTTTGGATAGTCGCATGAATACTAAATACGATGAAAATGATAAACTTATTCGAGAGGTTAAAGTGATTAC
CTTAAAATCTAAATTAGTTTCTGACTTCCGAAAAGATTTCCAATTCTATAAAGTACGTGAGATTAACAAT
TACCATCATGCCCATGATGCGTATCTAAATGCCGTCGTTGGAACTGCTTTGATTAAGAAATATCCAAAAC
TTGAATCGGAGTTTGTCTATGGTGATTATAAAGTTTATGATGTTCGTAAAATGATTGCTAAGTCTGAGCA
AGAAATAGGCAAAGCAACCGCAAAATATTTCTTTTACTCTAATATCATGAACTTCTTCAAAACAGAAATT
ACACTTGCAAATGGAGAGATTCGCAAACGCCCTCTAATCGAAACTAATGGGGAAACTGGAGAAATTGTCT
GGGATAAAGGGCGAGATTTTGCCACAGTGCGCAAAGTATTGTCCATGCCCCAAGTCAATATTGTCAAGAA
AACAGAAGTACAGACAGGCGGATTCTCCAAGGAGTCAATTTTACCAAAAAGAAATTCGGACAAGCTTATT
GCTCGTAAAAAAGACTGGGATCCAAAAAAATATGGTGGTTTTGATAGTCCAACGGTAGCTTATTCAGTCC
TAGTGGTTGCTAAGGTGGAAAAAGGGAAATCGAAGAAGTTAAAATCCGTTAAAGAGTTACTAGGGATCAC
AATTATGGAAAGAAGTTCCTTTGAAAAAAATCCGATTGACTTTTTAGAAGCTAAAGGATATAAGGAAGTT
AAAAAAGACTTAATCATTAAACTACCTAAATATAGTCTTTTTGAGTTAGAAAACGGTCGTAAACGGATGC
TGGCTAGTGCCGGAGAATTACAAAAAGGAAATGAGCTGGCTCTGCCAAGCAAATATGTGAATTTTTTATA
TTTAGCTAGTCATTATGAAAAGTTGAAGGGTAGTCCAGAAGATAACGAACAAAAACAATTGTTTGTGGAG
CAGCATAAGCATTATTTAGATGAGATTATTGAGCAAATCAGTGAATTTTCTAAGCGTGTTATTTTAGCAG
ATGCCAATTTAGATAAAGTTCTTAGTGCATATAACAAACATAGAGACAAACCAATACGTGAACAAGCAGA
AAATATTATTCATTTATTTACGTTGACGAATCTTGGAGCTCCCGCTGCTTTTAAATATTTTGATACAACA
ATTGATCGTAAACGATATACGTCTACAAAAGAAGTTTTAGATGCCACTCTTATCCATCAATCCATCACTG
GTCTTTATGAAACACGCATTGATTTGAGTCAGCTAGGAGGTGACTAATAAAAGCTTGATCAGATCTCAGC
TTTTTTTTGAAGTGCCTGGCAGTAAGTTGAAAAAATTTGAAATAAACTTGGACTATGTTAATAAAAAAAT
ACAAATTAACGAACAAAAAGATTTGAATTATTATATAATTTAGTTAAAAGCAATTTTAAATGAGGGAGGT
TTCCATATGAGGGAAGCGGTGATCGCCGAAGTATCGACTCAACTATCAGAGGTAGTTGGCGTCATCGAGC
GCCATCTCGAACCGACGTTGCTGGCCGTACATTTGTACGGCTCCGCAGTGGATGGCGGCCTGAAGCCACA
CAGTGATATTGATTTGCTGGTTACGGTGACCGTAAGGCTTGATGAAACAACGCGGCGAGCTTTGATCAAC
GACCTTTTGGAAACTTCGGCTTCCCCTGGAGAGAGCGAGATTCTCCGCGCTGTAGAAGTCACCATTGTTG
TGCACGACGACATCATTCCGTGGCGTTATCCAGCTAAGCGCGAACTGCAATTTGGAGAATGGCAGCGCAA
TGACATTCTTGCAGGTATCTTCGAGCCAGCCACGATCGACATTGATCTGGCTATCTTGCTGACAAAAGCA
AGAGAACATAGCGTTGCCTTGGTAGGTCCAGCGGCGGAGGAACTCTTTGATCCGGTTCCTGAACAGGATC
TATTTGAGGCGCTAAATGAAACCTTAACGCTATGGAACTCGCCGCCCGACTGGGCTGGCGATGAGCGAAA
TGTAGTGCTTACGTTGTCCCGCATTTGGTACAGCGCAGTAACCGGCAAAATCGCGCCGAAGGATGTCGCT
GCCGACTGGGCAATGGAGCGCCTGCCGGCCCAGTATCAGCCCGTCATACTTGAAGCTAGACAGGCTTATC
TTGGACAAGAAGAAGATCGCTTGGCCTCGCGCGCAGATCAGTTGGAAGAATTTGTCCACTACGTGAAAGG
CGAGATCACCAAGGTAGTCGGCAAATAATGACGTCGCCGGAGCGGTCGAGTTCTGGACCGACCGGCTCGG
GTTCTCATGACCAAAATCCCTTAACGTGAGTTTTCGTTCCACTGAGCGTCAGACCCCGTAGAAAAGATCA
AAGGATCTTCTTGAGATCCTTTTTTTCTGCGCGTAATCTGCTGCTTGCAAACAAAAAAACCACCGCTACC
AGCGGTGGTTTGTTTGCCGGATCAAGAGCTACCAACTCTTTTTCCGAAGGTAACTGGCTTCAGCAGAGCG
CAGATACCAAATACTGTCCTTCTAGTGTAGCCGTAGTTAGGCCACCACTTCAAGAACTCTGTAGCACCGC
CTACATACCTCGCTCTGCTAATCCTGTTACCAGTGGCTGCTGCCAGTGGCGATAAGTCGTGTCTTACCGG
GTTGGACTCAAGACGATAGTTACCGGATAAGGCGCAGCGGTCGGGCTGAACGGGGGGTTCGTGCACACAG
CCCAGCTTGGAGCGAACGACCTACACCGAACTGAGATACCTACAGCGTGAGCTATGAGAAAGCGCCACGC
TTCCCGAAGGGAGAAAGGCGGACAGGTATCCGGTAAGCGGCAGGGTCGGAACAGGAGAGCGCACGAGGGA
GCTTCCAGGGGGAAACGCCTGGTATCTTTATAGTCCTGTCGGGTTTCGCCACCTCTGACTTGAGCGTCGA
TTTTTGTGATGCTCGTCAGGGGGGCGGAGCCTATGGAAAAACGCCAGCAACGCGGCCTTTTTACGGTTCC
TGGGCTTTTGCTGGCCTTTTGCTCACATGTTCTTT
Features (pLannotate 1.2.2; 10 found; start..end, strand, type, name):
   3488..3563    +  misc_RNA       gRNA scaffold: guide RNA scaffold for the Streptococcus pyogenes CRISPR/Cas9 system
   3674..4753    -  CDS            lacI: LACI_ECOLI - Experimental evidence at protein level: Swiss-Prot protein existence level 1. Repressor of the lactose operon. Binds allolactose as an inducer. From Escherichia coli (strain K12).
   4883..4987    -  CDS            fliD (fragment): FLID_BORBU - Protein inferred from homology: Swiss-Prot protein existence level 3. Required for the morphogenesis and for the elongation of the flagellar filament by facilitating polymerization of the flagellin monomers at the tip of growing filament. Forms a capping structure, which prevents flagellin subunits (transported through the central channel of the flagellum) from leaking out without polymerization at the distal end (By similarity). From Borrelia burgdorferi (strain ATCC 35210 / B31 / CIP 102532 / DSM 4680).
   5006..5050    +  promoter       T5 promoter: bacteriophage T5 promoter for E. coli RNA polymerase, with embedded lac operator
   5056..5076    +  protein_bind   lac operator (fragment): The lac repressor binds to the lac operator to inhibit transcription in E. coli. This inhibition can be relieved by adding lactose or isopropyl-β-D-thiogalactopyranoside (IPTG). lac repressor encoded by lacI
   5111..9215    +  CDS            dCas9 (fragment): catalytically dead mutant of the Cas9 endonuclease from the Streptococcus pyogenes Type II CRISPR/Cas system RNA-guided DNA-binding protein that lacks endonuclease activity due to the D10A mutation in the RuvC catalytic domain and the H840A mutation in the HNH catalytic domain
   9225..9350    +  CDS            hslU (fragment): HSLU_BORBU - Protein inferred from homology: Swiss-Prot protein existence level 3. ATPase subunit of a proteasome-like degradation complex; this subunit has chaperone activity. The binding of ATP and its subsequent hydrolysis by HslU are essential for unfolding of protein substrates subsequently hydrolyzed by HslV. HslU recognizes the N-terminal part of its protein substrates and unfolds these before they are guided to HslV for hydrolysis. From Borrelia burgdorferi (strain ATCC 35210 / B31 / CIP 102532 / DSM 4680).
   9387..10178   +  CDS            SmR: aminoglycoside adenylyltransferase (Murphy, 1985); aadA; confers resistance to spectinomycin and streptomycin
  10180..10226   +  CDS            BleoR (fragment): antibiotic-binding protein; Sh ble from Streptoalloteichus hindustanus; confers resistance to bleomycin, phleomycin, and Zeocin™
  10301..10889   +  rep_origin     ori: high-copy-number ColE1/pMB1/pBR322/pUC origin of replication
