>Addgene plasmid #149646 | pBbdCas9S_P0026-sgRNAflaB | addgene full sequence | sequence record 311093 | Addgene NGS Result
TATCTTTATCAATATTTAAATTGAATAAAATTGTAAGAAAAATTGAAAGAATTTTTTTACATAAAAAGTT
ACATTTATTGAAGTAATTTCTTACTTGATACTTTTCTATTTCATTAATCTTTCTTTCTTCTTTTATATTA
TTTTTATTATTTAAACACTCCTTTAAATCTACACTCCCATTTTTAGTAAATCTATCTTTAAGGCCCCTTG
AAACTCTATTTTGAAATCTTAAATCTTTTTTTTCTTGAAAGTATTTATAGATTTTTTGGTAACATTCTTT
TTTTGAAAAATTAAGTTGATAGTATATTTCGGTCCCCAAATTTACCCCTAAGTGTTTGTGATAATTAGTT
GTGACTTTAAATTCTTTTTCTAATTTGTAAAGGTAATTTTGCAGTGTTTTTAGTTTAACGGGTGTTTGAC
TATTTCTTTTAAGGTTTTCATTAAAGTAATAGAGTATGTTTTTTTGTGTGTATTTCTTATATGTTTTATT
TATGTACGCTAGTGTTGAGATAAGGACTACTAATTTATACTGTAATTTATTGTAGCAAGTTGTGGTTTTA
CTGGTTTTGTTTATATTAGATAAGTTTTCCATTTATAGCTCCTTGAATACCGGATTTTTTATCTATAAAG
TATATATATCACAATTTTGATTTAAAAGTAAATTCTTTTTTTAAAAATACAAAAATTTTTTATAAATTAT
ATAGACCATGATATTGTATTAATACTAATTGATTTTAATTTAAGGTTGAACTAAAATAAACATAGTTTTG
TAGAAAATAATTTTTCATTATTTTGCTACTTGATATTGGATCGTAAAAATATTAGGGCTTTACAAAGTTC
TTTTAAAAGAGAATTTAGTAAAGCCCTAAGTCTTTTAATAAAAAATTTTTTGTAAAAAAGTTGGCAAAAA
TAGTTTTTGCTATATATTTATATATAAGAAAAAATTCAATACTCAAGGAGATAAAAAATGGAAAACTTAA
ACAATAATCCACAAAAAATTAATCAAATAAATAAGCAAACTAATTTTATTGGTTTTGAAAATTTTATAGA
ACTTGATAATCAAGTTAATCAAACTAAAGAAAAAAGTAAATTAAGTAAGATAGGTAAGAAATTACCCGGA
ATAAGCAGTCAAGTCTAGTGCGGCCGGAAACAGCTATGACATGATTACGAATTCGAGCTCTATTCTCCAT
TCTTTTAAAATTATTATCCTTGTTTATTATAGTTTAAAATAAATTTAATTACAATTTGAAATTTGGTCGT
TTGACTTTCCTTATATTGACAATCTAAGTATAATATTAAGGAAAATTTAAATTTCTGACTTGTTTTAGAG
CTAGAAATAGCAAGTTAAAATAAGGCTAGTCCGTTATCAACTTGAAAAAGTGGCACCGAGTCGGTGCTTT
TTTTGGCGCGCCAAATAATGCCCGTGTCCCTGTTGAATAGGGACACGGTTTTTTAACAATTTTTTTATTC
CTAGGCCTTAGTGGCCGGTACCCGGGGATCCTTATTACTGGCCGCTTTCTAGCCTGGATACTTGTCTGGC
TAGTTGCATTAGAGAGTCAGCTAGAGCCCTAGGGCTAGCTGTTTGTGTATTCGGAGCCAGTGTAGTTTTT
CTTTTTACTAACGATACGGGTAATAATTGATTGCCTTTTACAGCCTGACCTTGAGACAATTGCAAAAGTC
TGTCCACAGAGGTTTGACCTAATAATCTAAAATCTTGTTTGATAGTAGTAAGTGGAGGTATGTAGCAACT
AGAATCTTCTGTATCATCATAACCCACAACTGAAATATCAGCCCCAACTCTAAGTCCACTTTCAGTAATA
GCTCGCATAGCTCCTAAAGCCATTTGATCATTAGCAACTAACATAGCAGTAGGGACAATGCCTTCATTTA
ACATTTGCATTGTTTGCTGAAATCCTGACATAGCAGACCAATCTCCTTCTCTTTCTGCTATTGGTTGTAT
TTGATTTCTTGTTAAATACTTGTGCCATCCTGCTAATCTCAATCTGGCACTTACTGAACTTAAGGGACCT
GCAAGTAGTGCAATTTGTTGATGGCCTAATGCAACAAGGTGTTCAACTCCTAACCTTGTTCCATCTTCGT
GAGAAAAAATTATAGAGTTTATTGGGGTTTGGTCCGACACATCCAAAAACAATGCTGGAACATTAGTACA
TGCTGCTTCAACTGCAATCGCATCTTGGTCATCAAGAGGATAATTAATTATAAGTCCACTAACACGTTGA
GCTAATAAATTATGTACTGCTGCCTTACAAGCCTCTACACCTGATCTCTCAACCATTGATACAACAACGC
TTGCACCAAGTTGATCAGCTCTCGATTTAATTGCGGCTACAATTTGACTAGGCGCATGTAATGCAAGTGA
TGATGTGGCAACTCCAATTAAAAGTGATTGTTTCCCCGCAAGTTGCTGAGCAACGCGATTTGGTATATAA
TTCAACTCTGCCATAGCTGCTTCAACCTTCTCTCTTGTTTTTGCAGATACATGACTTGCTTGGTTCACAA
CTCTCGAAACCGTTTGGTAGCTAACCCCGGCATATTCAGCAACATCATACAAAGTAACAGGTTTCATGGA
TCATTCCTCCATGATAAAATTTAAATTTCTGACTTTGGCAAATCCTTTTGCCTGTTAAAAAGAATAGCAC
AAAAATTAAAAAAAAAGAAACGCAAATAGCAATAGCATTAAAAATAATTATTATTATTTATTTCTTTGAT
TAAAATCAAAAGCCTTTAATGTATTTTCTTGATCTTTCATGCGCTTAACGGTAAAATCCAAGGTATTAAG
TTCACCTTCCACTTTTCTCTCTCTATCTTCTCTAGAAAATCATAAAAAATTTATTTGCTTTGTGAGCGGA
TAACAATTATAATAGATTCAATTGTGAGCGGATAACAATTTCACACAGAATTCATTAAAGAGGAGAAATT
ACATATGGATAAGAAATACTCAATAGGCTTAGCTATCGGCACAAATAGCGTCGGATGGGCGGTGATCACT
GATGAATATAAGGTTCCGTCTAAAAAGTTCAAGGTTCTGGGAAATACAGACCGCCACAGTATCAAAAAAA
ATCTTATAGGGGCTCTTTTATTTGACAGTGGAGAGACAGCGGAAGCGACTCGTCTCAAACGGACAGCTCG
TAGAAGGTATACACGTCGGAAGAATCGTATTTGTTATCTACAGGAGATTTTTTCAAATGAGATGGCGAAA
GTAGATGATAGTTTCTTTCATCGACTTGAAGAGTCTTTTTTGGTGGAAGAAGACAAGAAGCATGAACGTC
ATCCTATTTTTGGAAATATAGTAGATGAAGTTGCTTATCATGAGAAATATCCAACTATCTATCATCTGCG
AAAAAAATTGGTAGATTCTACTGATAAAGCGGATTTGCGCTTAATCTATTTGGCCTTAGCGCATATGATT
AAGTTTCGTGGTCATTTTTTGATTGAGGGAGATTTAAATCCTGATAATAGTGATGTGGACAAACTATTTA
TCCAGTTGGTACAAACCTACAATCAATTATTTGAAGAAAACCCTATTAACGCAAGTGGAGTAGATGCTAA
AGCGATTCTTTCTGCACGATTGAGTAAATCAAGACGATTAGAAAATCTCATTGCTCAGCTCCCCGGTGAG
AAGAAAAATGGCTTATTTGGGAATCTCATTGCTTTGTCATTGGGTTTGACCCCTAATTTTAAATCAAATT
TTGATTTGGCAGAAGATGCTAAATTACAGCTTTCAAAAGATACTTACGATGATGATTTAGATAATTTATT
GGCGCAAATTGGAGATCAATATGCTGATTTGTTTTTGGCAGCTAAGAATTTATCAGATGCTATTTTACTT
TCAGATATCCTAAGAGTAAATACTGAAATAACTAAGGCTCCCCTATCAGCTTCAATGATTAAACGCTACG
ATGAACATCATCAAGACTTGACTCTTTTAAAAGCTTTAGTTCGACAACAACTTCCAGAAAAGTATAAAGA
AATCTTTTTTGATCAATCAAAAAACGGATATGCAGGTTATATTGATGGGGGAGCTAGCCAAGAAGAATTT
TATAAATTTATCAAACCAATTTTAGAAAAAATGGATGGTACTGAGGAATTATTGGTGAAACTAAATCGTG
AAGATTTGCTGCGCAAGCAACGGACCTTTGACAACGGCTCTATTCCCCATCAAATTCACTTGGGTGAGCT
GCATGCTATTTTGAGAAGACAAGAAGACTTTTATCCATTTTTAAAAGACAATCGTGAGAAGATTGAAAAA
ATCTTGACTTTTCGAATTCCTTATTATGTTGGTCCATTGGCGCGTGGCAATAGTCGTTTTGCATGGATGA
CTCGGAAGTCTGAAGAAACAATTACCCCATGGAATTTTGAAGAAGTTGTCGATAAAGGTGCTTCAGCTCA
ATCATTTATTGAACGCATGACAAACTTTGATAAAAATCTTCCAAATGAAAAAGTACTACCAAAACATAGT
TTGCTTTATGAGTATTTTACGGTTTATAACGAATTGACAAAGGTCAAATATGTTACTGAAGGAATGCGAA
AACCAGCATTTCTTTCAGGTGAACAGAAGAAAGCCATTGTTGATTTACTCTTCAAAACAAATCGAAAAGT
AACCGTTAAGCAATTAAAAGAAGATTATTTCAAAAAAATAGAATGTTTTGATAGTGTTGAAATTTCAGGA
GTTGAAGATAGATTTAATGCTTCATTAGGTACCTACCATGATTTGCTAAAAATTATTAAAGATAAAGATT
TTTTGGATAATGAAGAAAATGAAGATATCTTAGAGGATATTGTTTTAACATTGACCTTATTTGAAGATAG
GGAGATGATTGAGGAAAGACTTAAAACATATGCTCACCTCTTTGATGATAAGGTGATGAAACAGCTTAAA
CGTCGCCGTTATACTGGTTGGGGACGTTTGTCTCGAAAATTGATTAATGGTATTAGGGATAAGCAATCTG
GCAAAACAATATTAGATTTTTTGAAATCAGATGGTTTTGCCAATCGCAATTTTATGCAGCTGATCCATGA
TGATAGTTTGACATTTAAAGAAGACATTCAAAAAGCACAAGTGTCTGGACAAGGCGATAGTTTACATGAA
CATATTGCAAATTTAGCTGGTAGCCCTGCTATTAAAAAAGGTATTTTACAGACTGTAAAAGTTGTTGATG
AATTGGTCAAAGTAATGGGGCGGCATAAGCCAGAAAATATCGTTATTGAAATGGCACGTGAAAATCAGAC
AACTCAAAAGGGCCAGAAAAATTCGCGAGAGCGTATGAAACGAATCGAAGAAGGTATCAAAGAATTAGGA
AGTCAGATTCTTAAAGAGCATCCTGTTGAAAATACTCAATTGCAAAATGAAAAGCTCTATCTCTATTATC
TCCAAAATGGAAGAGACATGTATGTGGACCAAGAATTAGATATTAATCGTTTAAGTGATTATGATGTCGA
TGCCATTGTTCCACAAAGTTTCCTTAAAGACGATTCAATAGACAATAAGGTCTTAACGCGTTCTGATAAA
AATCGTGGTAAATCGGATAACGTTCCAAGTGAAGAAGTAGTCAAAAAGATGAAAAACTATTGGAGACAAC
TTCTAAACGCCAAGTTAATCACTCAACGTAAGTTTGATAATTTAACGAAAGCTGAACGTGGAGGTTTGAG
TGAACTTGATAAAGCTGGTTTTATCAAACGCCAATTGGTTGAAACTCGCCAAATCACTAAGCATGTGGCA
CAAATTTTGGATAGTCGCATGAATACTAAATACGATGAAAATGATAAACTTATTCGAGAGGTTAAAGTGA
TTACCTTAAAATCTAAATTAGTTTCTGACTTCCGAAAAGATTTCCAATTCTATAAAGTACGTGAGATTAA
CAATTACCATCATGCCCATGATGCGTATCTAAATGCCGTCGTTGGAACTGCTTTGATTAAGAAATATCCA
AAACTTGAATCGGAGTTTGTCTATGGTGATTATAAAGTTTATGATGTTCGTAAAATGATTGCTAAGTCTG
AGCAAGAAATAGGCAAAGCAACCGCAAAATATTTCTTTTACTCTAATATCATGAACTTCTTCAAAACAGA
AATTACACTTGCAAATGGAGAGATTCGCAAACGCCCTCTAATCGAAACTAATGGGGAAACTGGAGAAATT
GTCTGGGATAAAGGGCGAGATTTTGCCACAGTGCGCAAAGTATTGTCCATGCCCCAAGTCAATATTGTCA
AGAAAACAGAAGTCCAGACAGGCGGATTCTCCAAGGAGTCAATTTTACCAAAAAGAAATTCGGACAAGCT
TATTGCTCGTAAAAAAGACTGGGATCCAAAAAAATATGGTGGTTTTGATAGTCCAACGGTAGCTTATTCA
GTCCTAGTGGTTGCTAAGGTGGAAAAAGGGAAATCGAAGAAGTTAAAATCCGTTAAAGAGTTACTAGGGA
TCACAATTCTGGAAAGAAGTTCCTTTGAAAAAAATCCGATTGACTTTTTAGAAGCTAAAGGATATAAGGA
AGTTAAAAAAGACTTAATCATTAAACTACCTAAATATAGTCTTTTTGAGTTAGAAAACGGTCGTAAACGG
ATGCTGGCTAGTGCCGGAGAATTACAAAAAGGAAATGAGCTGGCTCTGCCAAGCAAATATGTGAATTTTT
TATATTTAGCTAGTCATTATGAAAAGTTGAAGGGTAGTCCAGAAGATAACGAACAAAAACAATTGTTTGT
GGAGCAGCATAAGCATTATTTAGATGAGATTATTGAGCAAATCAGTGAATTTTCTAAGCGTGTTATTTTA
GCAGATGCCAATTTAGATAAAGTTCTTAGTGCATATAACAAACATAGAGACAAACCAATACGTGAACAAG
CAGAAAATATTATTCATTTATTTACGTTGACGAATCTTGGAGCTCCCGCTGCTTTTAAATATTTTGATAC
AACAATTGATCGTAAACGATATACGTCTACAAAAGAAGTTTTAGATGCCACTCTTATCCATCAATCCATC
ACTGGTCTTTATGAAACACGCATTGATTTGAGTCAGCTAGGAGGTGACTAATAAAAGCTTGATCAGATCT
CAGCTTTTTTTTGAAGTGCCTGGCAGTAAGTTGAAAAAATTTGAAATAAACTTGGACTATGTTAATAAAA
AAATACAAATTAACGAACAAAAAGATTTGAATTATTATATAATTTAGTTAAAAGCAATTTTAAATGAGGG
AGGTTTCCATATGAGGGAAGCGGTGATCGCCGAAGTATCGACTCAACTATCAGAGGTAGTTGGCGTCATC
GAGCGCCATCTCGAACCGACGTTGCTGGCCGTACATTTGTACGGCTCCGCAGTGGATGGCGGCCTGAAGC
CACACAGTGATATTGATTTGCTGGTTACGGTGACCGTAAGGCTTGATGAAACAACGCGGCGAGCTTTGAT
CAACGACCTTTTGGAAACTTCGGCTTCCCCTGGAGAGAGCGAGATTCTCCGCGCTGTAGAAGTCACCATT
GTTGTGCACGACGACATCATTCCGTGGCGTTATCCAGCTAAGCGCGAACTGCAATTTGGAGAATGGCAGC
GCAATGACATTCTTGCAGGTATCTTCGAGCCAGCCACGATCGACATTGATCTGGCTATCTTGCTGACAAA
AGCAAGAGAACATAGCGTTGCCTTGGTAGGTCCAGCGGCGGAGGAACTCTTTGATCCGGTTCCTGAACAG
GATCTATTTGAGGCGCTAAATGAAACCTTAACGCTATGGAACTCGCCGCCCGACTGGGCTGGCGATGAGC
GAAATGTAGTGCTTACGTTGTCCCGCATTTGGTACAGCGCAGTAACCGGCAAAATCGCGCCGAAGGATGT
CGCTGCCGACTGGGCAATGGAGCGCCTGCCGGCCCAGTATCAGCCCGTCATACTTGAAGCTAGACAGGCT
TATCTTGGACAAGAAGAAGATCGCTTGGCCTCGCGCGCAGATCAGTTGGAAGAATTTGTCCACTACGTGA
AAGGCGAGATCACCAAGGTAGTCGGCAAATAATGACGTCGCCGGAGCGGTCGAGTTCTGGACCGACCGGC
TCGGGTTCTCATGACCAAAATCCCTTAACGTGAGTTTTCGTTCCACTGAGCGTCAGACCCCGTAGAAAAG
ATCAAAGGATCTTCTTGAGATCCTTTTTTTCTGCGCGTAATCTGCTGCTTGCAAACAAAAAAACCACCGC
TACCAGCGGTGGTTTGTTTGCCGGATCAAGAGCTACCAACTCTTTTTCCGAAGGTAACTGGCTTCAGCAG
AGCGCAGATACCAAATACTGTTCTTCTAGTGTAGCCGTAGTTAGGCCACCACTTCAAGAACTCTGTAGCA
CCGCCTACATACCTCGCTCTGCTAATCCTGTTACCAGTGGCTGCTGCCAGTGGCGATAAGTCGTGTCTTA
CCGGGTTGGACTCAAGACGATAGTTACCGGATAAGGCGCAGCGGTCGGGCTGAACGGGGGGTTCGTGCAC
ACAGCCCAGCTTGGAGCGAACGACCTACACCGAACTGAGATACCTACAGCGTGAGCTATGAGAAAGCGCC
ACGCTTCCCGAAGGGAGAAAGGCGGACAGGTATCCGGTAAGCGGCAGGGTCGGAACAGGAGAGCGCACGA
GGGAGCTTCCAGGGGGAAACGCCTGGTATCTTTATAGTCCTGTCGGGTTTCGCCACCTCTGACTTGAGCG
TCGATTTTTGTGATGCTCGTCAGGGGGGCGGAGCCTATGGAAAAACGCCAGCAACGCGGCCTTTTTACGG
TTCCTGGCCTTTTGCTGGCCTTTTGCTCACATGTTCTTTCCTGCACTAGATCCCCGGCAAGTTCATCCTT
AGGGTTTTCATATCTCTTAAAAAGTCAATTTCTGCTTGATTAATTTCTTGTGGATTATTGTTTTTGCGGT
TTTTCATTTTTTATCTCCTTGAGTATTGAATTTTTTCTTATATATAAATATATAGCAAAAACTATTTTTG
CCAACTTTTTTACAAAAAATTTTTTATTAAAACACTTAGGGCTTTGCTAAATTCTCTTTTAAAAGAACTT
AGTAAAGCCCTATGGATTTAAGAACTGATTATACTTACGTAGTAAAAATACTACAGATATTAATAGTATA
GACCATATCAAAATCATAATCAATTTATATTTATCTAAAATTGTAGTCCATACAAAATACAAAAAAATTA
GGTTTTTCTAAATTCTATTTTAAAAGAACTTAGTAACACCTAATCTCTAAATTACTTACAAAATTCTAAA
ATTAGATTTTTAGTTCTTCATATTTCTTTAAAAGTTTTTTAAGAAAATCTTTTTGATTTTCAAAAATTTC
ATGCATCATAAAACTAGTAAATTTGGATTTTTTTTTGTAAAAATCATAACTTTCTTGGGTTTTAAGTTGA
AATCTTAATGGTTTTATTGGATTTTGCCTAGATTTTTTTAACGCCGGACTTTCTTTATCTTTTATAAAAT
TATAAGAATTTTTAATACCATTTTCTATTAAATAATCTTCTTTTATAAGCCCCTCTTGCAGTGCAGTTGC
TAATCTTAAATACTTATACGCTTGAGTTTTTGCTACATCAAAGTCTTTTATAAAATCAAGAAAAGTTTTA
TAACCATCAAATTTATAATATTGATTATCTTTTATTTCTTTTAAAATTTTAATATTTTCCACCCTGTGGA
ATATTTCTTTTTTGAAATTGTCATTTAACTTTTCCTTTAGTGTCTTGTAATAAGAAATTTTACTTTCATT
AATCATTAAATTTTGTTCAACATAAGTATCTATCTTTTTTGTTAAAACTTTAACAACACGTTTTTTTTCC
ATAAAAATTTTCCTTTATTTTTGCAACATTTTCCTTAATTGATATAATTGTTACTATTTTAGATTTTTTA
ATATCCACTTAAGAATTAATCCCTCACTAGAATATTTTTTATTATAGAATTCATATACATGTTTTTCTAA
ATCTATAAATTTATCAACAATTGCTTTATTATAGGGTGTATCTATCTTTTCTTTTCTTAATAATCGTCTC
ATATTCTTTAAATAACAACAAACACTGCCGGTTTTAAACCTAAATTCTATGTAATATATTTTTGAAAAAG
TATATACATTTTCAACCCCGTTTATTTCATACTTTACAAAAACATTATTTATTGGTTTTCTATAACCATA
GTAAATGCCTAAAAATTTGTCCCCGTCTTTCATAGGATATAGATAAAGTTTTTGAATCTCTGATTTATCT
AATAATTTTTCAAAAAAAATTATACACCGCTTTTGTTTGTTACTAACTACTCTATGCAATGCCTTTAATA
TTTTTGTGTGATATATATTTTTATCACCTTTTTTTTCTTTCAGCAGGAAGATACTTTCTTTTGGAAATTT
AATTTTTTGTTCATTTATTCTTGCAGCCTTAAGTCCGATTTTCATATTTAATCCTTATATAGCCTTTCTA
TTTAATTCTTTTAAACTCAATAAACTTTTTTGGTTTTTCATTAGTTCTAATAATTCGCAATAATATGTGC
AAAACACTTTATTGTATTCTATTTTCTTTTGGTTATTCAAATATTCTTTTATAATTGGCTTTAGAAGTTC
AATATTTACTTCTTTTTTTAGTTGTTCAATAAGGATATTGAAAATGTTTGTTTTTAAATCTTGATAATTT
TGTTGAGAATTTTCTTTTTTTCTTTCAATTGACTTCTCTAATTTACGCTTTATATTGTTTAAATCGCTAT
ATTTATGACTTTCAATAATAAAATGAGGCTTAAATTTGTAATTTTCGTATATTTTTTGGAAACTTGTTTC
TAATTGTTTAGAATTATATTCATTTTTTTCAAATTCTTTTTGAGTGTTGCATAGAATTTCCTTTAATTTT
TCTTGTTTTTCTTTCATACAAGATTTAGTAAAATGTATATTTTTATTTTTTAGTAATTTAATTTCTATTA
TTTTTATGATTTTAAGTATTTTGATTATAT
Features (pLannotate 1.2.2; 10 found; start..end, strand, type, name):
   1322..1397    +  misc_RNA       gRNA scaffold: guide RNA scaffold for the Streptococcus pyogenes CRISPR/Cas9 system
   1508..2587    -  CDS            lacI: LACI_ECOLI - Experimental evidence at protein level: Swiss-Prot protein existence level 1. Repressor of the lactose operon. Binds allolactose as an inducer. From Escherichia coli (strain K12).
   2717..2821    -  CDS            fliD (fragment): FLID_BORBU - Protein inferred from homology: Swiss-Prot protein existence level 3. Required for the morphogenesis and for the elongation of the flagellar filament by facilitating polymerization of the flagellin monomers at the tip of growing filament. Forms a capping structure, which prevents flagellin subunits (transported through the central channel of the flagellum) from leaking out without polymerization at the distal end (By similarity). From Borrelia burgdorferi (strain ATCC 35210 / B31 / CIP 102532 / DSM 4680).
   2840..2884    +  promoter       T5 promoter: bacteriophage T5 promoter for E. coli RNA polymerase, with embedded lac operator
   2890..2910    +  protein_bind   lac operator (fragment): The lac repressor binds to the lac operator to inhibit transcription in E. coli. This inhibition can be relieved by adding lactose or isopropyl-β-D-thiogalactopyranoside (IPTG). lac repressor encoded by lacI
   2945..7049    +  CDS            dCas9 (fragment): catalytically dead mutant of the Cas9 endonuclease from the Streptococcus pyogenes Type II CRISPR/Cas system RNA-guided DNA-binding protein that lacks endonuclease activity due to the D10A mutation in the RuvC catalytic domain and the H840A mutation in the HNH catalytic domain
   7059..7184    +  CDS            hslU (fragment): HSLU_BORBU - Protein inferred from homology: Swiss-Prot protein existence level 3. ATPase subunit of a proteasome-like degradation complex; this subunit has chaperone activity. The binding of ATP and its subsequent hydrolysis by HslU are essential for unfolding of protein substrates subsequently hydrolyzed by HslV. HslU recognizes the N-terminal part of its protein substrates and unfolds these before they are guided to HslV for hydrolysis. From Borrelia burgdorferi (strain ATCC 35210 / B31 / CIP 102532 / DSM 4680).
   7221..8012    +  CDS            SmR: aminoglycoside adenylyltransferase (Murphy, 1985); aadA; confers resistance to spectinomycin and streptomycin
   8014..8060    +  CDS            BleoR (fragment): antibiotic-binding protein; Sh ble from Streptoalloteichus hindustanus; confers resistance to bleomycin, phleomycin, and Zeocin™
   8135..8723    +  rep_origin     ori: high-copy-number ColE1/pMB1/pBR322/pUC origin of replication
