[The description below was written by a language model from this plasmid's Addgene catalogue record and pLannotate feature annotations shown in this document.]
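Description:
pBbdCas9S_P0026-sgRNAflaB is an all-in-one CRISPR interference plasmid, about 11 kb, built on the pBbdCas9S backbone for knocking down the flagellin gene flaB in the Lyme disease spirochete Borrelia burgdorferi. It is propagated in E. coli through a high-copy ColE1/pUC-type origin and selected with spectinomycin via the aadA (SmR) aminoglycoside adenylyltransferase gene. The annotation software found no Borrelia replication functions, and roughly the first part of the sequence carries no called features, so the record does not show how the plasmid is maintained in the spirochete.

The payload has three expression units. Catalytically dead Streptococcus pyogenes Cas9 (D10A/H840A), which binds DNA under guide RNA direction without cutting, sits downstream of a T5 promoter with lac operator sequences, corresponding to the listed PpQE30 promoter. A divergently oriented lacI gene supplies the Lac repressor, so dCas9 expression is held off until relieved by IPTG. The catalogue lists PflaB among the promoters, and the short fliD fragment annotated just upstream of lacI is consistent with Borrelia flaB-region promoter sequence driving the repressor, though the record does not assign promoters to genes explicitly. A similar hslU fragment lies just upstream of aadA and probably reflects another Borrelia-derived promoter region. The third unit is the sgRNA, a flaB-targeting spacer fused to the S. pyogenes guide scaffold, presumably under the listed P0026 promoter. The short BleoR fragment appears to be a cloning remnant.

Once dCas9 is induced, the dCas9–sgRNA complex blocks flaB transcription, allowing selective, inducible downregulation of flagellin. The depositor and sequencing-derived records share the same feature order and differ by only a few nucleotides in length.
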