Addgene plasmid #149646: pBbdCas9S_P0026-sgRNAflaB
Purpose: all-in-one CRISPRi vector for targeting B. burgdorferi flaB
Depositing lab: Christine Jacobs-Wagner. Depositing organization: Yale University. Publication: A CRISPR interference platform for selective downregulation of gene expression in Borrelia burgdorferi. Takacs CN, Scott M, Chang Y, Kloos ZA, Irnov I, Rosa PA, Liu J, Jacobs-Wagner C. Appl Environ Microbiol. 2020 Nov 30. pii: AEM.02519-20. doi: 10.1128/AEM.02519-20. PubMed 33257311.
Backbone
  Vector backbone: pBbdCas9S
  Backbone manufacturer: CJW lab
  Vector type: Bacterial Expression, CRISPR
Growth in bacteria
  Bacterial resistance: Spectinomycin, 50 μg/mL
  Growth temperature: 30°C
  Growth strain: NEB 5-alpha F' Iq
  Copy number: High Copy
Gene/Insert
  Gene/Insert name: dCas9, lacI, sgRNAflaB
  gRNA/shRNA sequence: AAAATTTAAATTTCTGACTT
  Species: Synthetic
  Promoter: PflaB, PpQE30, P0026
  Cloning method: Restriction Enzyme; 5′ cloning site Unknown (unknown if destroyed); 3′ cloning site Unknown (unknown if destroyed)
  Sequencing primers: 5′ Unknown
Terms and licenses: Academic/Nonprofit Terms; Industry Terms: Not Available to Industry
How to cite: pBbdCas9S_P0026-sgRNAflaB was a gift from Christine Jacobs-Wagner (Addgene plasmid # 149646 ; http://n2t.net/addgene:149646 ; RRID:Addgene_149646)
